Addgene plasmid #233929: pHRSV_CHARMS-S34Y
Purpose: Mammalian expression of Chimeric Higher-Order Assemblies for Receptor Mediated Signaling (CHARMS) variant: CHARMS-S34Y which contains a mutation in the death domain that disrupt oligomer formation
Depositing lab: Marcus Taylor. Depositing organization: Max Planck Institute for Infection Biology. Publication: Bottom-up reconstruction of functional death fold signalosomes reveals a requirement for polymer stability and avidity. Lichtenstein MA, Cao F, Lobnow F, Dirvanskyte P, Weyhenmeyer D, Kulesza A, Ziska E, Halfmann R, Taylor MJ. Science. 2025 Apr 25;388(6745):415-422. doi: 10.1126/science.adq3234. Epub 2025 Apr 24. PubMed 40273247.
Backbone
  Vector backbone: pHR-dSV40
  Vector type: Mammalian Expression, Lentiviral
Growth in bacteria
  Bacterial resistance: Ampicillin, 100 μg/mL
  Growth temperature: 37°C
  Growth strain: NEB Stable
  Copy number: High Copy
Gene/Insert
  Gene/Insert name: CHARMS-S34Y
  Species: Synthetic
  Promoter: SV40
  Tag / fusion protein: mEGFP (C terminal on insert)
  Cloning method: Gibson Cloning
Terms and licenses: Academic/Nonprofit Terms; Industry Terms: Not Available to Industry
Depositor comments: Created by Gibson assembly using MluI (5') and NotI (3') sites. Please visit https://doi.org/10.1101/2024.05.08.593169 for bioRxiv preprint.
How to cite: pHRSV_CHARMS-S34Y was a gift from Marcus Taylor (Addgene plasmid # 233929 ; http://n2t.net/addgene:233929 ; RRID:Addgene_233929)
