[The description below was written by a language model from this plasmid's Addgene catalogue record and pLannotate feature annotations shown in this document.]
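Description:
pHRSV_CHARMS-S34Y is a 10,830 nt HIV-1-based lentiviral transfer plasmid built on the pHR-dSV40 backbone for mammalian expression of a synthetic signalling protein. It is propagated in E. coli through a high-copy ColE1/pUC-type origin and selected with ampicillin via the β-lactamase gene. The viral portion comprises a truncated 5' LTR, the Ψ packaging signal with a partial gag sequence, the Rev response element for Rev-dependent export of the genomic RNA, the cPPT/CTS, and a self-inactivating ΔU3 3' LTR. Because the 3' LTR is self-inactivating, expression after integration depends on the internal promoter. The backbone also carries what appear to be remnants of older vector lineages, including an SV40 enhancer/promoter followed by gpt fragments and SV40 small t intron and polyadenylation sequences, plus fragments of TcR, rop and lacI.

The expression cassette sits between the cPPT and the 3' LTR. A short SV40 early promoter drives a single chimeric open reading frame, followed by a WPRE to enhance transcript expression. The feature annotation matches the insert to mouse MyD88 sequence joined directly to a fragment matching human IRAK1, with monomeric EGFP (A206K) fused at the C terminus for imaging. This is a variant of the Chimeric Higher-Order Assemblies for Receptor Mediated Signaling (CHARMS) design. It carries an S34Y substitution in the death domain that, per the record, disrupts oligomer formation. The insert was introduced by Gibson assembly at MluI and NotI sites. The record does not detail specific experiments, but the stated purpose points to its use as an assembly-defective variant for testing how death domain oligomerisation contributes to signalosome function in mammalian cells.
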