Features (pLannotate 1.2.2; 35 found; start..end, strand, type, name):
      1..211     +  promoter       SV40 promoter: SV40 early promoter
    224..1111    +  CDS            Myd88: MYD88_MOUSE - Experimental evidence at protein level: Swiss-Prot protein existence level 1. [Isoform 2]: Defective in its ability to induce IRAK phosphorylation and NF-kappa-B activation and can function as a negative regulator of activation by IL-1 or lipopolysaccharide (LPS). From Mus musculus (Mouse).
   1109..1651    +  CDS            IRAK1 (fragment): IRAK1_HUMAN - Also known as IRAK. Experimental evidence at protein level: Swiss-Prot protein existence level 1. Serine/threonine-protein kinase that plays a critical role in initiating innate immune response against foreign pathogens. Involved in Toll-like receptor (TLR) and IL-1R signaling pathways. Is rapidly recruited by MYD88 to the receptor-signaling complex upon TLR activation. Association with MYD88 leads to IRAK1 phosphorylation by IRAK4 and subsequent autophosphorylation and kinase activation. Phosphorylates E3 ubiquitin ligases Pellino proteins (PELI1, PELI2 and PELI3) to promote pel
   1688..2404    +  CDS            mEGFP: enhanced GFP with monomerizing A206K mutation (Zacharias et al., 2002) mammalian codon-optimized
   2416..2446    +  misc_feature   MCS (fragment): pUC18/19 multiple cloning site
   2447..2465    +  misc_feature   MCS (fragment): pBluescript multiple cloning site
   2465..3053    +  misc_feature   WPRE: woodchuck hepatitis virus posttranscriptional regulatory element
   3054..3076    +  misc_feature   MCS (fragment): pBluescript multiple cloning site
   3093..3161    +  CDS            nef (fragment): NEF_HV1Z2 - Experimental evidence at protein level: Swiss-Prot protein existence level 1. Extracellular Nef protein targets CD4(+) T-lymphocytes for apoptosis by interacting with CXCR4 surface receptors. From Human immunodeficiency virus type 1 group M subtype D (isolate Z2/CDC-Z34) (HIV-1).
   3163..3396    +  LTR            3' LTR (ΔU3): self-inactivating 3' long terminal repeat (LTR) from HIV-1
   3421..3439    -  promoter       SP6 promoter: promoter for bacteriophage SP6 RNA polymerase
   3667..3946    +  CDS            TcR (fragment): tetracycline efflux protein; tet; confers resistance to tetracycline
   3947..3995    -  misc_feature   bom (fragment): basis of mobility region from pBR322
   4097..4132    -  CDS            rop (fragment): Rop protein, which maintains plasmids at low copy number; rop
   4227..4331    +  promoter       AmpR promoter: bla
   4332..5192    +  CDS            AmpR: β-lactamase; bla; confers resistance to ampicillin, carbenicillin, and related antibiotics
   5363..5951    +  rep_origin     ori: high-copy-number ColE1/pMB1/pBR322/pUC origin of replication
   6134..6190    +  CDS            lacI (fragment): lac repressor; lacI; The lac repressor binds to the lac operator to inhibit transcription in E. coli. This inhibition can be relieved by adding lactose or isopropyl-β-D-thiogalactopyranoside (IPTG).
   6197..6526    +  promoter       SV40 promoter: SV40 enhancer and early promoter
   6726..6845    +  CDS            gpt (fragment): XGPT_ECOLI - Also known as gpp, gxu. Experimental evidence at protein level: Swiss-Prot protein existence level 1. Purine salvage pathway enzyme that catalyzes the transfer of the ribosyl-5-phosphate group from 5-phospho-alpha-D-ribose 1- diphosphate (PRPP) to the N9 position of the 6-oxopurines guanine and xanthine to form the corresponding ribonucleotides GMP (guanosine 5'- monophosphate) and XMP (xanthosine 5'-monophosphate), with the release of PPi. To a lesser extent, also acts on hypoxanthine (PubMed:9100006, PubMed:3886014). Does not ribophosphorylate adenine (PubMed:3886014). From Esch
   6845..7180    +  CDS            gpt (fragment): XGPT_ECOLI - Also known as gpp, gxu. Experimental evidence at protein level: Swiss-Prot protein existence level 1. Purine salvage pathway enzyme that catalyzes the transfer of the ribosyl-5-phosphate group from 5-phospho-alpha-D-ribose 1- diphosphate (PRPP) to the N9 position of the 6-oxopurines guanine and xanthine to form the corresponding ribonucleotides GMP (guanosine 5'- monophosphate) and XMP (xanthosine 5'-monophosphate), with the release of PPi. To a lesser extent, also acts on hypoxanthine (PubMed:9100006, PubMed:3886014). Does not ribophosphorylate adenine (PubMed:3886014). From Esch
   7275..7580    +  CDS            frsA (fragment): FRSA_ECOLI - Also known as yafA. Experimental evidence at protein level: Swiss-Prot protein existence level 1. Catalyzes the hydrolysis of esters (PubMed:15808744). Displays esterase activity toward pNP-butyrate (PubMed:15808744). May stimulate mixed-acid fermentation by acting as a fermentation/respiration switch that down-regulates respiration and up- regulates fermentation rates (PubMed:15169777). From Escherichia coli (strain K12).
   7584..7658    +  CDS            small t antigen (fragment): SV40 (simian virus 40) small t antigen
   7660..7725    +  intron         small t intron: SV40 (simian virus 40) small t antigen intron
   7855..7875    +  CDS            SV40 NLS: nuclear localization signal of SV40 (simian virus 40) large T antigen
   8194..8277    +  CDS            large T antigen (fragment): large T antigen from SV40 (simian virus 40)
   8300..8434    +  polyA_signal   SV40 poly(A) signal: SV40 polyadenylation signal
   8601..8930    +  CDS            nef (fragment): NEF_HV1BR - Experimental evidence at protein level: Swiss-Prot protein existence level 1. Extracellular Nef protein targets CD4(+) T-lymphocytes for apoptosis by interacting with CXCR4 surface receptors (PubMed:14990729). From Human immunodeficiency virus type 1 group M subtype B (isolate BRU/LAI) (HIV-1).
   8978..9235    +  LTR            5' LTR (truncated): truncated 5' long terminal repeat (LTR) from HIV-1
   9282..9407    +  misc_feature   HIV-1 Ψ: packaging signal of human immunodeficiency virus type 1
   9391..9729    +  CDS            HIV-1 gag (fragment): gag protein from human immunodeficiency virus 1; gag
   9904..10137   +  misc_feature   RRE: The Rev response element (RRE) of HIV-1 allows for Rev-dependent mRNA export from the nucleus to the cytoplasm.
  10514..10614   +  CDS            Rev (fragment): human immunodeficiency virus 1 (HIV-1) Rev protein; rev; enhances nuclear export of unspliced and incompletely spliced viral mRNAs
  10651..10768   +  misc_feature   cPPT/CTS: central polypurine tract and central termination sequence of HIV-1
  10805..10828   -  misc_feature   MCS (fragment): pBluescript multiple cloning site
>Addgene plasmid #233929 | pHRSV_CHARMS-S34Y | addgene full sequence | sequence record 469194 | Addgene NGS Result
GCAGGCAGAAGTATGCAAAGCATGCATCTCAATTAGTCAGCAACCATAGTCCCGCCCCTAACTCCGCCCA
TCCCGCCCCTAACTCCGCCCAGTTCCGCCCATTCTCCGCCCCATGGCTGACTAATTTTTTTTATTTATGC
AGAGGCCGAGGCCGCCTCTGCCTCTGAGCTATTCCAGAAGTAGTGAGGAGGCTTTTTTGGAGGCCTAGGC
TACGCGTGCCACCATGTCTGCGGGAGACCCCCGCGTGGGATCCGGGTCCCTGGACTCCTTCATGTTCTCC
ATACCCTTGGTCGCGCTTAACGTGGGAGTGAGGCGCCGCCTATACCTGTTCTTGAACCCTCGGACGCCCG
TGGCGGCCGACTGGACCTTGCTGGCGGAGGAGATGGGCTTCGAGTACTTGGAGATCCGAGAGCTGGAAAC
GCGCCCTGACCCCACTCGCAGTTTGTTGGATGCCTGGCAGGGGCGCTCTGGCGCGTCTGTCGGCAGGCTG
CTAGAGCTGCTGGCCTTGTTAGACCGTGAGGATATACTGAAGGAGCTGAAGTCGCGCATCGAGGAGGACT
GCCAGAAATACTTAGGTAAGCAGCAGAACCAGGAGTCCGAGAAGCCTTTACAGGTGGCCAGAGTGGAAAG
CAGTGTCCCACAAACAAAGGAACTGGGAGGCATCACCACCCTTGATGACCCCCTAGGACAAACGCCGGAA
CTTTTCGATGCCTTTATCTGCTACTGCCCCAACGATATCGAGTTTGTGCAGGAGATGATCCGGCAACTAG
AACAGACAGACTATCGGCTTAAGTTGTGTGTGTCCGACCGTGACGTCCTGCCGGGCACCTGTGTCTGGTC
CATTGCCAGCGAGCTAATTGAGAAAAGGTGTCGCCGCATGGTGGTGGTTGTTTCTGACGATTATCTACAG
AGCAAGGAATGTGACTTCCAGACCAAGTTTGCACTCAGCCTGTCTCCAGGTGTCCAACAGAAGCGACTGA
TTCCTATTAAATACAAGGCGATGAAGAAGGACTTTCCCAGTATCCTGCGGTTCATCACTATATGCGACTA
TACCAACCCTTGCACCAAGTCCTGGTTCTGGACCCGCCTTGCCAAGGCTTTGTCCCTGCCCGGAGGTAGT
GGCGGGTCCCCTCCTTCTCCCCAAGAAAACTCCTATGTCAGCTCCACTGGTAGGGCTCACTCCGGAGCCG
CACCATGGCAGCCACTCGCTGCACCATCAGGTGCTTCAGCCCAGGCCGCAGAGCAACTGCAACGGGGACC
CAACCAGCCAGTCGAGTCCGACGAAAGTCTTGGAGGGCTGAGCGCTGCTCTGCGGTCCTGGCACCTTACA
CCAAGTTGTCCCCTTGATCCTGCTCCTCTGCGGGAGGCTGGGTGCCCCCAAGGTGACACAGCAGGGGAAT
CCTCATGGGGTTCAGGACCTGGGAGCCGGCCAACCGCTGTTGAAGGCCTGGCTTTGGGCTCCTCTGCATC
ATCATCATCAGAACCTCCCCAGATTATCATCAATCCAGCTCGCCAGAAAATGGTTCAGAAATTGGCTTTG
TATGAGGATGGTGCCCTGGATTCCTTGCAATTGCTGTCATCTTCTTCTCTTCCCGGACTTGGACTTGAAC
AAGACAGACAAGGTCCAGAGGAGTCCGACGAGTTCCAGAGCGGAGGTTCCGGGGGTACTGGGGGTAGTGG
AGGAAGTGTGAGCAAGGGCGAGGAGCTGTTCACCGGGGTGGTGCCCATCCTGGTCGAGCTGGACGGCGAC
GTAAACGGCCACAAGTTCAGCGTGTCCGGCGAGGGCGAGGGCGATGCCACCTACGGCAAGCTGACCCTGA
AGTTCATCTGCACCACCGGCAAGCTGCCCGTGCCCTGGCCCACCCTCGTGACCACCCTGACCTACGGCGT
GCAGTGCTTCAGCCGCTACCCCGACCACATGAAGCAGCACGACTTCTTCAAGTCCGCCATGCCCGAAGGC
TACGTCCAGGAGCGCACCATCTTCTTCAAGGACGACGGCAACTACAAGACCCGCGCCGAGGTGAAGTTCG
AGGGCGACACCCTGGTGAACCGCATCGAGCTGAAGGGCATCGACTTCAAGGAGGACGGCAACATCCTGGG
GCACAAGCTGGAGTACAACTACAACAGCCACAACGTCTATATCATGGCCGACAAGCAGAAGAACGGCATC
AAGGTGAACTTCAAGATCCGCCACAACATCGAGGACGGCAGCGTGCAGCTCGCCGACCACTACCAGCAGA
ACACCCCCATCGGCGACGGCCCCGTGCTGCTGCCCGACAACCACTACCTGAGCACCCAGTCCAAGCTGAG
CAAAGACCCCAACGAGAAGCGCGATCACATGGTCCTGCTGGAGTTCGTGACCGCCGCCGGGATCACTCTC
GGCATGGACGAGCTGTACAAGTAAAGCGGCCGCGACTCTAGAGTCGACCTGCAGGCATGCAAGCTTGATA
TCAAGCTTATCGATAATCAACCTCTGGATTACAAAATTTGTGAAAGATTGACTGGTATTCTTAACTATGT
TGCTCCTTTTACGCTATGTGGATACGCTGCTTTAATGCCTTTGTATCATGCTATTGCTTCCCGTATGGCT
TTCATTTTCTCCTCCTTGTATAAATCCTGGTTGCTGTCTCTTTATGAGGAGTTGTGGCCCGTTGTCAGGC
AACGTGGCGTGGTGTGCACTGTGTTTGCTGACGCAACCCCCACTGGTTGGGGCATTGCCACCACCTGTCA
GCTCCTTTCCGGGACTTTCGCTTTCCCCCTCCCTATTGCCACGGCGGAACTCATCGCCGCCTGCCTTGCC
CGCTGCTGGACAGGGGCTCGGCTGTTGGGCACTGACAATTCCGTGGTGTTGTCGGGGAAATCATCGTCCT
TTCCTTGGCTGCTCGCCTGTGTTGCCACCTGGATTCTGCGCGGGACGTCCTTCTGCTACGTCCCTTCGGC
CCTCAATCCAGCGGACCTTCCTTCCCGCGGCCTGCTGCCGGCTCTGCGGCCTCTTCCGCGTCTTCGCCTT
CGCCCTCAGACGAGTCGGATCTCCCTTTGGGCCGCCTCCCCGCATCGATACCGTCGACCTCGAGGGAATT
AATTCGAGCTCGGTACCTTTAAGACCAATGACTTACAAGGCAGCTGTAGATCTTAGCCACTTTTTAAAAG
AAAAGGGGGGACTGGAAGGGCTAATTCACTCCCAACGAAGACAAGATCTGCTTTTTGCTTGTACTGGGTC
TCTCTGGTTAGACCAGATCTGAGCCTGGGAGCTCTCTGGCTAACTAGGGAACCCACTGCTTAAGCCTCAA
TAAAGCTTGCCTTGAGTGCTTCAAGTAGTGTGTGCCCGTCTGTTGTGTGACTCTGGTAACTAGAGATCCC
TCAGACCCTTTTAGTCAGTGTGGAAAATCTCTAGCAGCATCTAGAATTAATTCCGTGTATTCTATAGTGT
CACCTAAATCGTATGTGTATGATACATAAGGTTATGTATTAATTGTAGCCGCGTTCTAACGACAATATGT
ACAAGCCTAATTGTGTAGCATCTGGCTTACTGAAGCAGACCCTATCATCTCTCTCGTAAACTGCCGTCAG
AGTCGGTTTGGTTGGACGAACCTTCTGAGTTTCTGGTAACGCCGTCCCGCACCCGGAAATGGTCAGCGAA
CCAATCAGCAGGGTCATCGCTAGCCAGATCCTCTACGCCGGACGCATCGTGGCCGGCATCACCGGCGCCA
CAGGTGCGGTTGCTGGCGCCTATATCGCCGACATCACCGATGGGGAAGATCGGGCTCGCCACTTCGGGCT
CATGAGCGCTTGTTTCGGCGTGGGTATGGTGGCAGGCCCCGTGGCCGGGGGACTGTTGGGCGCCATCTCC
TTGCATGCACCATTCCTTGCGGCGGCGGTGCTCAACGGCCTCAACCTACTACTGGGCTGCTTCCTAATGC
AGGAGTCGCATAAGGGAGAGCGTCGAATGGTGCACTCTCAGTACAATCTGCTCTGATGCCGCATAGTTAA
GCCAGCCCCGACACCCGCCAACACCCGCTGACGCGCCCTGACGGGCTTGTCTGCTCCCGGCATCCGCTTA
CAGACAAGCTGTGACCGTCTCCGGGAGCTGCATGTGTCAGAGGTTTTCACCGTCATCACCGAAACGCGCG
AGACGAAAGGGCCTCGTGATACGCCTATTTTTATAGGTTAATGTCATGATAATAATGGTTTCTTAGACGT
CAGGTGGCACTTTTCGGGGAAATGTGCGCGGAACCCCTATTTGTTTATTTTTCTAAATACATTCAAATAT
GTATCCGCTCATGAGACAATAACCCTGATAAATGCTTCAATAATATTGAAAAAGGAAGAGTATGAGTATT
CAACATTTCCGTGTCGCCCTTATTCCCTTTTTTGCGGCATTTTGCCTTCCTGTTTTTGCTCACCCAGAAA
CGCTGGTGAAAGTAAAAGATGCTGAAGATCAGTTGGGTGCACGAGTGGGTTACATCGAACTGGATCTCAA
CAGCGGTAAGATCCTTGAGAGTTTTCGCCCCGAAGAACGTTTTCCAATGATGAGCACTTTTAAAGTTCTG
CTATGTGGCGCGGTATTATCCCGTATTGACGCCGGGCAAGAGCAACTCGGTCGCCGCATACACTATTCTC
AGAATGACTTGGTTGAGTACTCACCAGTCACAGAAAAGCATCTTACGGATGGCATGACAGTAAGAGAATT
ATGCAGTGCTGCCATAACCATGAGTGATAACACTGCGGCCAACTTACTTCTGACAACGATCGGAGGACCG
AAGGAGCTAACCGCTTTTTTGCACAACATGGGGGATCATGTAACTCGCCTTGATCGTTGGGAACCGGAGC
TGAATGAAGCCATACCAAACGACGAGCGTGACACCACGATGCCTGTAGCAATGGCAACAACGTTGCGCAA
ACTATTAACTGGCGAACTACTTACTCTAGCTTCCCGGCAACAATTAATAGACTGGATGGAGGCGGATAAA
GTTGCAGGACCACTTCTGCGCTCGGCCCTTCCGGCTGGCTGGTTTATTGCTGATAAATCTGGAGCCGGTG
AGCGTGGGTCTCGCGGTATCATTGCAGCACTGGGGCCAGATGGTAAGCCCTCCCGTATCGTAGTTATCTA
CACGACGGGGAGTCAGGCAACTATGGATGAACGAAATAGACAGATCGCTGAGATAGGTGCCTCACTGATT
AAGCATTGGTAACTGTCAGACCAAGTTTACTCATATATACTTTAGATTGATTTAAAACTTCATTTTTAAT
TTAAAAGGATCTAGGTGAAGATCCTTTTTGATAATCTCATGACCAAAATCCCTTAACGTGAGTTTTCGTT
CCACTGAGCGTCAGACCCCGTAGAAAAGATCAAAGGATCTTCTTGAGATCCTTTTTTTCTGCGCGTAATC
TGCTGCTTGCAAACAAAAAAACCACCGCTACCAGCGGTGGTTTGTTTGCCGGATCAAGAGCTACCAACTC
TTTTTCCGAAGGTAACTGGCTTCAGCAGAGCGCAGATACCAAATACTGTTCTTCTAGTGTAGCCGTAGTT
AGGCCACCACTTCAAGAACTCTGTAGCACCGCCTACATACCTCGCTCTGCTAATCCTGTTACCAGTGGCT
GCTGCCAGTGGCGATAAGTCGTGTCTTACCGGGTTGGACTCAAGACGATAGTTACCGGATAAGGCGCAGC
GGTCGGGCTGAACGGGGGGTTCGTGCACACAGCCCAGCTTGGAGCGAACGACCTACACCGAACTGAGATA
CCTACAGCGTGAGCTATGAGAAAGCGCCACGCTTCCCGAAGGGAGAAAGGCGGACAGGTATCCGGTAAGC
GGCAGGGTCGGAACAGGAGAGCGCACGAGGGAGCTTCCAGGGGGAAACGCCTGGTATCTTTATAGTCCTG
TCGGGTTTCGCCACCTCTGACTTGAGCGTCGATTTTTGTGATGCTCGTCAGGGGGGCGGAGCCTATGGAA
AAACGCCAGCAACGCGGCCTTTTTACGGTTCCTGGCCTTTTGCTGGCCTTTTGCTCACATGTTCTTTCCT
GCGTTATCCCCTGATTCTGTGGATAACCGTATTACCGCCTTTGAGTGAGCTGATACCGCTCGCCGCAGCC
GAACGACCGAGCGCAGCGAGTCAGTGAGCGAGGAAGCGGAAGAGCGCCCAATACGCAAACCGCCTCTCCC
CGCGCGTTGGCCGATTCATTAATGCAGCTGTGGAATGTGTGTCAGTTAGGGTGTGGAAAGTCCCCAGGCT
CCCCAGCAGGCAGAAGTATGCAAAGCATGCATCTCAATTAGTCAGCAACCAGGTGTGGAAAGTCCCCAGG
CTCCCCAGCAGGCAGAAGTATGCAAAGCATGCATCTCAATTAGTCAGCAACCATAGTCCCGCCCCTAACT
CCGCCCATCCCGCCCCTAACTCCGCCCAGTTCCGCCCATTCTCCGCCCCATGGCTGACTAATTTTTTTTA
TTTATGCAGAGGCCGAGGCCGCCTCGGCCTCTGAGCTATTCCAGAAGTAGTGAGGAGGCTTTTTTGGAGG
CCTAGGCTTTTGCAAAAAGCTTGGACACAAGACAGGCTTGCGAGATATGTTTGAGAATACCACTTTATCC
CGCGTCAGGGAGAGGCAGTGCGTAAAAAGACGCGGACTCATGTGAAATACTGGTTTTTAGTGCGCCAGAT
CTCTATAATCTCGCGCAACCTATTTTCCCCTCGAACACTTTTTAAGCCGTAGATAAACAGGCTGGGACAC
TTCACATGAGCGAAAAATACATCGTCACCTGGGACATGTTGCAGATCCATGCACGTAAACTCGCAAGCCG
ACTGATGCCTTCTGAACAATGGAAAGGCATTATTGCCGTAAGCCGTGGCGGTCTGTACCGGGTGCGTTAC
TGGCGCGTGAACTGGGTATTCGTCATGTCGATACCGTTTGTATTTCCAGCTACGATCACGACAACCAGCG
CGAGCTTAAAGTGCTGAAACGCGCAGAAGGCGATGGCGAAGGCTTCATCGTTATTGATGACCTGGTGGAT
ACCGGTGGTACTGCGGTTGCGATTCGTGAAATGTATCCAAAAGCGCACTTTGTCACCATCTTCGCAAAAC
CGGCTGGTCGTCCGCTGGTTGATGACTATGTTGTTGATATCCCGCAAGATACCTGGATTGAACAGCCGTG
GGATATGGGCGTCGTATTCGTCCCGCCAATCTCCGGTCGCTAATCTTTTCAACGCCTGGCACTGCCGGGC
GTTGTTCTTTTTAACTTCAGGCGGGTTACAATAGTTTCCAGTAAGTATTCTGGAGGCTGCATCCATGACA
CAGGCAAACCTGAGCGAAACCCTGTTCAAACCCCGCTTTAAACATCCTGAAACCTCGACGCTAGTCCGCC
GCTTTAATCACGGCGCACAACCGCCTGTGCAGTCGGCCCTTGATGGTAAAACCATCCCTCACTGGTATCG
CATGATTAACCGTCTGATGTGGATCTGGCGCGGCATTGACCCACGCGAAATCCTCGACGTCCAGGCACGT
ATTGTGATGAGCGATGCCGAACGTACCGACGATGATTTATACGATACGGTGATTGGCTACCGTGGCGGCA
ACTGGATTTATGAGTGGGCCCCGGATCTTTGTGAAGGAACCTTACTTCTGTGGTGTGACATAATTGGACA
AACTACCTACAGAGATTTAAAGCTCTAAGGTAAATATAAAATTTTTAAGTGTATAATGTGTTAAACTACT
GATTCTAATTGTTTGTGTATTTTAGATTCCAACCTATGGAACTGATGAATGGGAGCAGTGGTGGAATGCC
TTTAATGAGGAAAACCTGTTTTGCTCAGAAGAAATGCCATCTAGTGATGATGAGGCTACTGCTGACTCTC
AACATTCTACTCCTCCAAAAAAGAAGAGAAAGGTAGAAGACCCCAAGGACTTTCCTTCAGAATTGCTAAG
TTTTTTGAGTCATGCTGTGTTTAGTAATAGAACTCTTGCTTGCTTTGCTATTTACACCACAAAGGAAAAA
GCTGCACTGCTATACAAGAAAATTATGGAAAAATATTCTGTAACCTTTATAAGTAGGCATAACAGTTATA
ATCATAACATACTGTTTTTTCTTACTCCACACAGGCATAGAGTGTCTGCTATTAATAACTATGCTCAAAA
ATTGTGTACCTTTAGCTTTTTAATTTGTAAAGGGGTTAATAAGGAATATTTGATGTATAGTGCCTTGACT
AGAGATCATAATCAGCCATACCACATTTGTAGAGGTTTTACTTGCTTTAAAAAACCTCCCACACCTCCCC
CTGAACCTGAAACATAAAATGAATGCAATTGTTGTTGTTAACTTGTTTATTGCAGCTTATAATGGTTACA
AATAAAGCAATAGCATCACAAATTTCACAAATAAAGCATTTTTTTCACTGCATTCTAGTTGTGGTTTGTC
CAAACTCATCAATGTATCTTATCATGTCTGGATCAACTGGATAACTCAAGCTAACCAAAATCATCCCAAA
CTTCCCACCCCATACCCTATTACCACTGCCAATTACCTGTGGTTTCATTTACTCTAAACCTGTGATTCCT
CTGAATTATTTTCATTTTAAAGAAATTGTATTTGTTAAATATGTACTACAAACTTAGTAGTTGGAAGGGC
TAATTCACTCCCAAAGAAGACAAGATATCCTTGATCTGTGGATCTACCACACACAAGGCTACTTCCCTGA
TTAGCAGAACTACACACCAGGGCCAGGGGTCAGATATCCACTGACCTTTGGATGGTGCTACAAGCTAGTA
CCAGTTGAGCCAGATAAGGTAGAAGAGGCCAATAAAGGAGAGAACACCAGCTTGTTACACCCTGTGAGCC
TGCATGGGATGGATGACCCGGAGAGAGAAGTGTTAGAGTGGAGGTTTGACAGCCGCCTAGCATTTCATCA
CGTGGCCCGAGAGCTGCATCCGGAGTACTTCAAGAACTGCTGATATCGAGCTTGCTACAAGGGACTTTCC
GCTGGGGACTTTCCAGGGAGGCGTGGCCTGGGCGGGACTGGGGAGTGGCGAGCCCTCAGATCCTGCATAT
AAGCAGCTGCTTTTTGCCTGTACTGGGTCTCTCTGGTTAGACCAGATCTGAGCCTGGGAGCTCTCTGGCT
AACTAGGGAACCCACTGCTTAAGCCTCAATAAAGCTTGCCTTGAGTGCTTCAAGTAGTGTGTGCCCGTCT
GTTGTGTGACTCTGGTAACTAGAGATCCCTCAGACCCTTTTAGTCAGTGTGGAAAATCTCTAGCAGTGGC
GCCCGAACAGGGACTTGAAAGCGAAAGGGAAACCAGAGGAGCTCTCTCGACGCAGGACTCGGCTTGCTGA
AGCGCGCACGGCAAGAGGCGAGGGGCGGCGACTGGTGAGTACGCCAAAAATTTTGACTAGCGGAGGCTAG
AAGGAGAGAGATGGGTGCGAGAGCGTCAGTATTAAGCGGGGGAGAATTAGATCGCGATGGGAAAAAATTC
GGTTAAGGCCAGGGGGAAAGAAAAAATATAAATTAAAACATATAGTATGGGCAAGCAGGGAGCTAGAACG
ATTCGCAGTTAATCCTGGCCTGTTAGAAACATCAGAAGGCTGTAGACAAATACTGGGACAGCTACAACCA
TCCCTTCAGACAGGATCAGAAGAACTTAGATCATTATATAATACAGTAGCAACCCTCTATTGTGTGCATC
AAAGGATAGAGATAAAAGACACCAAGGAAGCTTTAGACAAGATAGAGGAAGAGCAAAACAAAAGTAAGAC
CACCGCACAGCAAGCGGCCGGCCGCTGATCTTCAGACCTGGAGGAGGAGATATGAGGGACAATTGGAGAA
GTGAATTATATAAATATAAAGTAGTAAAAATTGAACCATTAGGAGTAGCACCCACCAAGGCAAAGAGAAG
AGTGGTGCAGAGAGAAAAAAGAGCAGTGGGAATAGGAGCTTTGTTCCTTGGGTTCTTGGGAGCAGCAGGA
AGCACTATGGGCGCAGCGTCAATGACGCTGACGGTACAGGCCAGACAATTATTGTCTGGTATAGTGCAGC
AGCAGAACAATTTGCTGAGGGCTATTGAGGCGCAACAGCATCTGTTGCAACTCACAGTCTGGGGCATCAA
GCAGCTCCAGGCAAGAATCCTGGCTGTGGAAAGATACCTAAAGGATCAACAGCTCCTGGGGATTTGGGGT
TGCTCTGGAAAACTCATTTGCACCACTGCTGTGCCTTGGAATGCTAGTTGGAGTAATAAATCTCTGGAAC
AGATTTGGAATCACACGACCTGGATGGAGTGGGACAGAGAAATTAACAATTACACAAGCTTAATACACTC
CTTAATTGAAGAATCGCAAAACCAGCAAGAAAAGAATGAACAAGAATTATTGGAATTAGATAAATGGGCA
AGTTTGTGGAATTGGTTTAACATAACAAATTGGCTGTGGTATATAAAATTATTCATAATGATAGTAGGAG
GCTTGGTAGGTTTAAGAATAGTTTTTGCTGTACTTTCTATAGTGAATAGAGTTAGGCAGGGATATTCACC
ATTATCGTTTCAGACCCACCTCCCAACCCCGAGGGGACCCGACAGGCCCGAAGGAATAGAAGAAGAAGGT
GGAGAGAGAGACAGAGACAGATCCATTCGATTAGTGAACGGATCTCGACGGTATCGCCAAATGGCAGTAT
TCATCCACAATTTTAAAAGAAAAGGGGGGATTGGGGGGTACAGTGCAGGGGAAAGAATAGTAGACATAAT
AGCAACAGACATACAAACTAAAGAATTACAAAAACAAATTACAAAAATTCAAAATTTTCGGGTTTATTAC
AGGGACAGCAGAGATCCAGTTTGGATCGATAAGCTTGATATCGAATTCAG
