>Addgene plasmid #233929 | pHRSV_CHARMS-S34Y | depositor partial sequence | sequence record 460088 | CHARMS insert with the S34Y mutation in the DD
ATGTCTGCGGGAGACCCCCGCGTGGGATCCGGGTCCCTGGACTCCTTCATGTTCTCCATACCCTTGGTCG
CGCTTAACGTGGGAGTGAGGCGCCGCCTATACCTGTTCTTGAACCCTCGGACGCCCGTGGCGGCCGACTG
GACCTTGCTGGCGGAGGAGATGGGCTTCGAGTACTTGGAGATCCGAGAGCTGGAAACGCGCCCTGACCCC
ACTCGCAGTTTGTTGGATGCCTGGCAGGGGCGCTCTGGCGCGTCTGTCGGCAGGCTGCTAGAGCTGCTGG
CCTTGTTAGACCGTGAGGATATACTGAAGGAGCTGAAGTCGCGCATCGAGGAGGACTGCCAGAAATACTT
AGGTAAGCAGCAGAACCAGGAGTCCGAGAAGCCTTTACAGGTGGCCAGAGTGGAAAGCAGTGTCCCACAA
ACAAAGGAACTGGGAGGCATCACCACCCTTGATGACCCCCTAGGACAAACGCCGGAACTTTTCGATGCCT
TTATCTGCTACTGCCCCAACGATATCGAGTTTGTGCAGGAGATGATCCGGCAACTAGAACAGACAGACTA
TCGGCTTAAGTTGTGTGTGTCCGACCGTGACGTCCTGCCGGGCACCTGTGTCTGGTCCATTGCCAGCGAG
CTAATTGAGAAAAGGTGTCGCCGCATGGTGGTGGTTGTTTCTGACGATTATCTACAGAGCAAGGAATGTG
ACTTCCAGACCAAGTTTGCACTCAGCCTGTCTCCAGGTGTCCAACAGAAGCGACTGATTCCTATTAAATA
CAAGGCGATGAAGAAGGACTTTCCCAGTATCCTGCGGTTCATCACTATATGCGACTATACCAACCCTTGC
ACCAAGTCCTGGTTCTGGACCCGCCTTGCCAAGGCTTTGTCCCTGCCCGGAGGTAGTGGCGGGTCCCCTC
CTTCTCCCCAAGAAAACTCCTATGTCAGCTCCACTGGTAGGGCTCACTCCGGAGCCGCACCATGGCAGCC
ACTCGCTGCACCATCAGGTGCTTCAGCCCAGGCCGCAGAGCAACTGCAACGGGGACCCAACCAGCCAGTC
GAGTCCGACGAAAGTCTTGGAGGGCTGAGCGCTGCTCTGCGGTCCTGGCACCTTACACCAAGTTGTCCCC
TTGATCCTGCTCCTCTGCGGGAGGCTGGGTGCCCCCAAGGTGACACAGCAGGGGAATCCTCATGGGGTTC
AGGACCTGGGAGCCGGCCAACCGCTGTTGAAGGCCTGGCTTTGGGCTCCTCTGCATCATCATCATCAGAA
CCTCCCCAGATTATCATCAATCCAGCTCGCCAGAAAATGGTTCAGAAATTGGCTTTGTATGAGGATGGTG
CCCTGGATTCCTTGCAATTGCTGTCATCTTCTTCTCTTCCCGGACTTGGACTTGAACAAGACAGACAAGG
TCCAGAGGAGTCCGACGAGTTCCAGAGCGGAGGTTCCGGGGGTACTGGGGGTAGTGGAGGAAGTGTGAGC
AAGGGCGAGGAGCTGTTCACCGGGGTGGTGCCCATCCTGGTCGAGCTGGACGGCGACGTAAACGGCCACA
AGTTCAGCGTGTCCGGCGAGGGCGAGGGCGATGCCACCTACGGCAAGCTGACCCTGAAGTTCATCTGCAC
CACCGGCAAGCTGCCCGTGCCCTGGCCCACCCTCGTGACCACCCTGACCTACGGCGTGCAGTGCTTCAGC
CGCTACCCCGACCACATGAAGCAGCACGACTTCTTCAAGTCCGCCATGCCCGAAGGCTACGTCCAGGAGC
GCACCATCTTCTTCAAGGACGACGGCAACTACAAGACCCGCGCCGAGGTGAAGTTCGAGGGCGACACCCT
GGTGAACCGCATCGAGCTGAAGGGCATCGACTTCAAGGAGGACGGCAACATCCTGGGGCACAAGCTGGAG
TACAACTACAACAGCCACAACGTCTATATCATGGCCGACAAGCAGAAGAACGGCATCAAGGTGAACTTCA
AGATCCGCCACAACATCGAGGACGGCAGCGTGCAGCTCGCCGACCACTACCAGCAGAACACCCCCATCGG
CGACGGCCCCGTGCTGCTGCCCGACAACCACTACCTGAGCACCCAGTCCAAGCTGAGCAAAGACCCCAAC
GAGAAGCGCGATCACATGGTCCTGCTGGAGTTCGTGACCGCCGCCGGGATCACTCTCGGCATGGACGAGC
TGTACAAGTAA
